Addgene plasmid #153544: LIC-Z-YFP
Purpose: perform light induced optogenetic clustering of TCR ζ-Chain tagged with yellow fluorescent protein as described in the associated publication
Depositing lab: Katharina Gaus. Depositing organization: University of New South Wales. Publication: Clustering of the zeta-Chain Can Initiate T Cell Receptor Signaling. Ma Y, Lim YJ, Benda A, Lou J, Goyette J, Gaus K. Int J Mol Sci. 2020 May 15;21(10). pii: ijms21103498. doi: 10.3390/ijms21103498. PubMed 32429097.
Backbone
  Vector backbone: pcDNA3
  Vector type: Mammalian Expression
Growth in bacteria
  Bacterial resistance: Kanamycin, 50 μg/mL
  Growth temperature: 37°C
  Growth strain: NEB Stable
  Copy number: High Copy
Gene/Insert
  Gene/Insert name: human TCR ζ-Chain
  Species: H. sapiens (human)
  Mutation: with mCherry in LIC-Z replaced by YFP
  Entrez Gene: CD247 (a.k.a. CD3-ZETA, CD3H, CD3Q, CD3Z, CD3ZETA, IMD25, T3Z, TCRZ)
  Promoter: CMV
  Tag / fusion protein: Venus YFP
  Cloning method: Ligation Independent Cloning
  Sequencing primers: 5′ NA; 3′ NA
Terms and licenses: Academic/Nonprofit Terms; Industry Terms: Not Available to Industry
How to cite: LIC-Z-YFP was a gift from Katharina Gaus (Addgene plasmid # 153544 ; http://n2t.net/addgene:153544 ; RRID:Addgene_153544)
