[The description below was written by a language model from this plasmid's Addgene catalogue record and pLannotate feature annotations shown in this document.]
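Description:
LIC-Z-YFP is a 6.8 kb mammalian expression plasmid for blue-light-induced clustering of the human T cell receptor ζ-chain (CD247), with a yellow fluorescent readout. The catalogue lists pcDNA3 as the backbone. The annotated layout, however, looks more like an N1/C1-type fluorescent protein vector: an AmpR promoter followed by the SV40 early promoter drives a single Tn5 NeoR/KanR gene with an HSV TK polyadenylation signal. That cassette gives kanamycin selection in bacteria, in agreement with the catalogue, and should permit G418 selection in mammalian cells. A high-copy ColE1/pUC origin supports propagation in E. coli, and an f1 origin is also present.

The CMV immediate early enhancer and promoter drive what appears to be a single fusion reading frame, ended by an SV40 poly(A) signal. It begins with a fragment of CD247, the ITAM-bearing signalling subunit of the TCR-CD3 complex; the annotation covers only part of the protein, and the record does not say which residues are kept. mVenus follows, replacing the mCherry of the parental LIC-Z construct, and then CRY2PHR, the photolyase homology region of Arabidopsis cryptochrome 2. CRY2PHR is best known for binding CIB1 in blue light, and CRY2 can also self-associate when illuminated, which is presumably the basis of the clustering described. Downstream lie short SV40 large T antigen fragments flanking a partial second CRY2PHR segment. These look like a duplicated stretch, and the record does not explain their function.

The construct is intended for transfection into cells to test whether light-driven aggregation of the ζ-chain alone can initiate TCR signalling, with the clusters followed by YFP imaging.
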