Features (pLannotate 1.2.2; 18 found; start..end, strand, type, name):
     61..364     +  enhancer       CMV enhancer: human cytomegalovirus immediate early enhancer
    365..568     +  promoter       CMV promoter: human cytomegalovirus (CMV) immediate early promoter
    591..618     +  misc_feature   MCS (fragment): multiple cloning site
    670..1005    +  CDS            CD247 (fragment): CD3Z_HUMAN - Also known as CD3Z, T3Z, TCRZ. Experimental evidence at protein level: Swiss-Prot protein existence level 1. Part of the TCR-CD3 complex present on T-lymphocyte cell surface that plays an essential role in adaptive immune response. When antigen presenting cells (APCs) activate T-cell receptor (TCR), TCR- mediated signals are transmitted across the cell membrane by the CD3 chains CD3D, CD3E, CD3G and CD3Z. All CD3 chains contain immunoreceptor tyrosine-based activation motifs (ITAMs) in their cytoplasmic domain. Upon TCR engagement, these motifs become phosphorylated by Src family
   1033..1737    +  CDS            mVenus: mVenus is a basic (constitutively fluorescent) yellow fluorescent protein published in 2006, derived from Aequorea victoria. It is reported to be a rapidly-maturing monomer with moderate acid sensitivity.
   1762..3255    +  CDS            CRY2PHR: N-terminal photolyase homology region of Arabidopsis thaliana cryptochrome 2 binds to CIB1 upon exposure to blue light (Kennedy et al., 2010)
   3274..3357    +  CDS            large T antigen (fragment): large T antigen from SV40 (simian virus 40)
   3379..3506    +  CDS            CRY2PHR (fragment): N-terminal photolyase homology region of Arabidopsis thaliana cryptochrome 2 binds to CIB1 upon exposure to blue light (Kennedy et al., 2010)
   3525..3608    +  CDS            large T antigen (fragment): large T antigen from SV40 (simian virus 40)
   3631..3752    +  polyA_signal   SV40 poly(A) signal: SV40 polyadenylation signal
   3759..4214    -  rep_origin     f1 ori (sequence partly withheld): f1 bacteriophage origin of replication; arrow indicates direction of (+) strand synthesis
   4241..4345    +  promoter       AmpR promoter: bla
   4347..4704    +  promoter       SV40 promoter: SV40 enhancer and early promoter
   4739..5533    +  CDS            NeoR/KanR: aminoglycoside phosphotransferase from Tn5; aph(3')-II (or nptII); confers resistance to neomycin, kanamycin, and G418 (Geneticin®)
   5554..5706    +  CDS            ble (fragment): BLE_KLEPN - Experimental evidence at protein level: Swiss-Prot protein existence level 1. Binding protein with a strong affinity to the bleomycin family of antibiotics. Binds to CL990; an antimitotic-antibiotic compound. From Klebsiella pneumoniae.
   5765..5812    +  polyA_signal   HSV TK poly(A) signal: herpes simplex virus thymidine kinase polyadenylation signal (Cole and Stacy, 1985)
   5903..5919    -  polyA_signal   bGH poly(A) signal (fragment): bovine growth hormone polyadenylation signal
   6141..6729    +  rep_origin     ori: high-copy-number ColE1/pMB1/pBR322/pUC origin of replication
>Addgene plasmid #153544 | LIC-Z-YFP | addgene full sequence | sequence record 305908 | Addgene NGS Result
TAGTTATTAATAGTAATCAATTACGGGGTCATTAGTTCATAGCCCATATATGGAGTTCCGCGTTACATAA
CTTACGGTAAATGGCCCGCCTGGCTGACCGCCCAACGACCCCCGCCCATTGACGTCAATAATGACGTATG
TTCCCATAGTAACGCCAATAGGGACTTTCCATTGACGTCAATGGGTGGAGTATTTACGGTAAACTGCCCA
CTTGGCAGTACATCAAGTGTATCATATGCCAAGTACGCCCCCTATTGACGTCAATGACGGTAAATGGCCC
GCCTGGCATTATGCCCAGTACATGACCTTATGGGACTTTCCTACTTGGCAGTACATCTACGTATTAGTCA
TCGCTATTACCATGGTGATGCGGTTTTGGCAGTACATCAATGGGCGTGGATAGCGGTTTGACTCACGGGG
ATTTCCAAGTCTCCACCCCATTGACGTCAATGGGAGTTTGTTTTGGCACCAAAATCAACGGGACTTTCCA
AAATGTCGTAACAACTCCGCCCCATTGACGCAAATGGGCGGTAGGCGTGTACGGTGGGAGGTCTATATAA
GCAGAGCTGGTTTAGTGAACCGTCAGATCCGCTAGCGCTACCGGACTCAGATCTCGAGGCCACCATGGGA
TGTGTCTGCAGCTCAAACCCTGAAGGAGGAGGAGGGGATAGAGTGAAGTTCAGCAGGAGCGCAGACGCCC
CCGCGTACCAGCAGGGCCAGAACCAGCTCTATAACGAGCTCAATCTAGGACGAAGAGAGGAGTACGATGT
TTTGGACAAGAGACGTGGCCGGGACCCTGAGATGGGGGGAAAGCCGAGAAGGAAGAACCCTCAGGAAGGC
CTGTACAATGAACTGCAGAAAGATAAGATGGCGGAGGCCTACAGTGAGATTGGGATGAAAGGCGAGCGCC
GGAGGGGCAAGGGGCACGATGGCCTTTACCAGGGTCTCAGTACGGCCACCAAGGACACCTACGACGCCCT
TCACATGCAGGCCCTGCCCCCTCGCGGTTCTGGAGGCGGTGGAAGTGGTACCATGGTGAGCAAGGGCGAG
GAGCTGTTCACCGGGGTGGTGCCCATCCTGGTCGAGCTGGACGGCGACGTAAACGGCCACAAGTTCAGCG
TGTCCGGCGAGGGCGAGGGCGATGCCACCTACGGCAAGCTGACCCTGAAGCTGATCTGCACCACCGGCAA
GCTGCCCGTGCCCTGGCCCACCCTCGTGACCACCCTGGGCTACGGCCTGCAGTGCTTCGCCCGCTACCCC
GACCACATGAAGCAGCACGACTTCTTCAAGTCCGCCATGCCCGAAGGCTACGTCCAGGAGCGCACCATCT
TCTTCAAGGACGACGGCAACTACAAGACCCGCGCCGAGGTGAAGTTCGAGGGCGACACCCTGGTGAACCG
CATCGAGCTGAAGGGCATCGACTTCAAGGAGGACGGCAACATCCTGGGGCACAAGCTGGAGTACAACTAC
AACAGCCACAACGTCTATATCACCGCCGACAAGCAGAAGAACGGCATCAAGGCCAACTTCAAGATCCGCC
ACAACATCGAGGACGGCGGCGTGCAGCTCGCCGACCACTACCAGCAGAACACCCCCATCGGCGACGGCCC
CGTGCTGCTGCCCGACAACCACTACCTGAGCTACCAGTCCAAACTGAGCAAAGACCCCAACGAGAAGCGC
GATCACATGGTCCTGCTGGAGTTCGTGACCGCCGCCGGCATGGACGAGCTGTACAAGGGCTCAACTGGAA
GTACAGGAACAATGAAGATGGACAAAAAGACTATAGTTTGGTTTAGAAGAGACCTAAGGATTGAGGATAA
TCCTGCATTAGCAGCAGCTGCTCACGAAGGATCTGTTTTTCCTGTCTTCATTTGGTGTCCTGAAGAAGAA
GGACAGTTTTATCCTGGAAGAGCTTCAAGATGGTGGATGAAACAATCACTTGCTCACTTATCTCAATCCT
TGAAGGCTCTTGGATCTGACCTCACTTTAATCAAAACCCACAACACGATTTCAGCGATCTTGGATTGTAT
CCGCGTTACCGGTGCTACAAAAGTCGTCTTTAACCACCTCTATGATCCTGTTTCGTTAGTTCGGGACCAT
ACCGTAAAGGAGAAGCTGGTGGAACGTGGGATCTCTGTGCAAAGCTACAATGGAGATCTATTGTATGAAC
CGTGGGAGATATACTGCGAAAAGGGCAAACCTTTTACGAGTTTCAATTCTTACTGGAAGAAATGCTTAGA
TATGTCGATTGAATCCGTTATGCTTCCTCCTCCTTGGCGGTTGATGCCAATAACTGCAGCGGCTGAAGCG
ATTTGGGCGTGTTCGATTGAAGAACTAGGGCTGGAGAATGAGGCCGAGAAACCGAGCAATGCGTTGTTAA
CTAGAGCTTGGTCTCCAGGATGGAGCAATGCTGATAAGTTACTAAATGAGTTCATCGAGAAGCAGTTGAT
AGATTATGCAAAGAACAGCAAGAAAGTTGTTGGGAATTCTACTTCACTACTTTCTCCGTATCTCCATTTC
GGGGAAATAAGCGTCAGACACGTTTTCCAGTGTGCCCGGATGAAACAAATTATATGGGCAAGAGATAAGA
ACAGTGAAGGAGAAGAAAGTGCAGATCTTTTTCTTAGGGGAATCGGTTTAAGAGAGTATTCTCGGTATAT
ATGTTTCAACTTCCCGTTTACTCACGAGCAATCGTTGTTGAGTCATCTTCGGTTTTTCCCTTGGGATGCT
GATGTTGATAAGTTCAAGGCCTGGAGACAAGGCAGGACCGGTTATCCGTTGGTGGATGCCGGAATGAGAG
AGCTTTGGGCTACCGGATGGATGCATAACAGAATAAGAGTGATTGTTTCAAGCTTTGCTGTGAAGTTTCT
TCTCCTTCCATGGAAATGGGGAATGAAGTATTTCTGGGATACACTTTTGGATGCTGATTTGGAATGTGAC
ATCCTTGGCTGGCAGTATATCTCTGGGAGTATCCCCGATGGCCACGAGCTTGATCGCTTGGACAATCCCG
CGTTACAAGGCGCCAAATATGACCCAGAAGGTGAGTACATAAGGCAATGGCTTCCCGAGCTTGCGAGATT
GCCAACTGAATGGATCCATCATCCATGGGACGCTCCTTTAACCGTACTCAAAGCTTCTGGTGTGGAACTC
GGAACAAACTATGCGAAACCCATTGTAGACATCGACACAGCTCGTGAGCTACTAGCTAAAGCTATTTCAA
GAACCCGTGAAGCACAGATCATGATCGGAGCAGCATAAGCGGCCGCGACTCTAGATCATAATCAGCCATA
CCACATTTGTAGAGGTTTTACTTGCTTTAAAAAACCTCCCACACCTCCCCCTGAACCTGAAACATAAAAT
GAATGCAATTGTTGTTGGTCAAAGCTTCTGGTGTGGAACTCGGAACAAACTATGCGAAACCCATTGTAGA
CATCGACACAGCTCGTGAGCTACTAGCTAAAGCTATTTCAAGAACCCGTGAAGCACAGATCATGATCGGA
GCAGCATAAGCGGCCGCGACTCTAGATCATAATCAGCCATACCACATTTGTAGAGGTTTTACTTGCTTTA
AAAAACCTCCCACACCTCCCCCTGAACCTGAAACATAAAATGAATGCAATTGTTGTTGTTAACTTGTTTA
TTGCAGCTTATAATGGTTACAAATAAAGCAATAGCATCACAAATTTCACAAATAAAGCATTTTTTTCACT
GCATTCTAGTTGTGGTTTGTCCAAACTCATCAATGTATCTTAAGGCGTAAATTGTAAGCGTTAATATTTT
GTTAAAATTCGCGTTAAATTTTTGTTAAATCAGCTCATTTTTTAACCAATAGGCCGAAATCGGCAAAATC
CCTTATAAATCAAAAGAATAGACCGAGATAGGGT
[37 nt withheld, positions 3885-3921]
AAAGAACGTGGACTCCAACGTCAAAGG
[49 nt withheld, positions 3949-3997]
T
[91 nt withheld, positions 3999-4089]
G
[60 nt withheld, positions 4091-4150]
A
[63 nt withheld, positions 4152-4214]
CAGGTGGCACTTTTCGGGGAAATGTGCGCGGAACCCCTATTTGTTTATTTTTCTAAATACATTCAAATAT
GTATCCGCTCATGAGACAATAACCCTGATAAATGCTTCAATAATATTGAAAAAGGAAGAGTCCTGAGGCG
GAAAGAACCAGCTGTGGAATGTGTGTCAGTTAGGGTGTGGAAAGTCCCCAGGCTCCCCAGCAGGCAGAAG
TATGCAAAGCATGCATCTCAATTAGTCAGCAACCAGGTGTGGAAAGTCCCCAGGCTCCCCAGCAGGCAGA
AGTATGCAAAGCATGCATCTCAATTAGTCAGCAACCATAGTCCCGCCCCTAACTCCGCCCATCCCGCCCC
TAACTCCGCCCAGTTCCGCCCATTCTCCGCCCCATGGCTGACTAATTTTTTTTATTTATGCAGAGGCCGA
GGCCGCCTCGGCCTCTGAGCTATTCCAGAAGTAGTGAGGAGGCTTTTTTGGAGGCCTAGGCTTTTGCAAA
GATCGATCAAGAGACAGGATGAGGATCGTTTCGCATGATTGAACAAGATGGATTGCACGCAGGTTCTCCG
GCCGCTTGGGTGGAGAGGCTATTCGGCTATGACTGGGCACAACAGACAATCGGCTGCTCTGATGCCGCCG
TGTTCCGGCTGTCAGCGCAGGGGCGCCCGGTTCTTTTTGTCAAGACCGACCTGTCCGGTGCCCTGAATGA
ACTGCAAGACGAGGCAGCGCGGCTATCGTGGCTGGCCACGACGGGCGTTCCTTGCGCAGCTGTGCTCGAC
GTTGTCACTGAAGCGGGAAGGGACTGGCTGCTATTGGGCGAAGTGCCGGGGCAGGATCTCCTGTCATCTC
ACCTTGCTCCTGCCGAGAAAGTATCCATCATGGCTGATGCAATGCGGCGGCTGCATACGCTTGATCCGGC
TACCTGCCCATTCGACCACCAAGCGAAACATCGCATCGAGCGAGCACGTACTCGGATGGAAGCCGGTCTT
GTCGATCAGGATGATCTGGACGAAGAGCATCAGGGGCTCGCGCCAGCCGAACTGTTCGCCAGGCTCAAGG
CGAGCATGCCCGACGGCGAGGATCTCGTCGTGACCCATGGCGATGCCTGCTTGCCGAATATCATGGTGGA
AAATGGCCGCTTTTCTGGATTCATCGACTGTGGCCGGCTGGGTGTGGCGGACCGCTATCAGGACATAGCG
TTGGCTACCCGTGATATTGCTGAAGAGCTTGGCGGCGAATGGGCTGACCGCTTCCTCGTGCTTTACGGTA
TCGCCGCTCCCGATTCGCAGCGCATCGCCTTCTATCGCCTTCTTGACGAGTTCTTCTGAGCGGGACTCTG
GGGTTCGAAATGACCGACCAAGCGACGCCCAACCTGCCATCACGAGATTTCGATTCCACCGCCGCCTTCT
ATGAAAGGTTGGGCTTCGGAATCGTTTTCCGGGACGCCGGCTGGATGATCCTCCAGCGCGGGGATCTCAT
GCTGGAGTTCTTCGCCCACCCTAGGGGGAGGCTAACTGAAACACGGAAGGAGACAATACCGGAAGGAACC
CGCGCTATGACGGCAATAAAAAGACAGAATAAAACGCACGGTGTTGGGTCGTTTGTTCATAAACGCGGGG
TTCGGTCCCAGGGCTGGCACTCTGTCGATACCCCACCGAGACCCCATTGGGGCCAATACGCCCGCGTTTC
TTCCTTTTCCCCACCCCACCCCCCAAGTTCGGGTGAAGGCCCAGGGCTCGCAGCCAACGTCGGGGCGGCA
GGCCCTGCCATAGCCTCAGGTTACTCATATATACTTTAGATTGATTTAAAACTTCATTTTTAATTTAAAA
GGATCTAGGTGAAGATCCTTTTTGATAATCTCATGACCAAAATCCCTTAACGTGAGTTTTCGTTCCACTG
AGCGTCAGACCCCGTAGAAAAGATCAAAGGATCTTCTTGAGATCCTTTTTTTCTGCGCGTAATCTGCTGC
TTGCAAACAAAAAAACCACCGCTACCAGCGGTGGTTTGTTTGCCGGATCAAGAGCTACCAACTCTTTTTC
CGAAGGTAACTGGCTTCAGCAGAGCGCAGATACCAAATACTGTTCTTCTAGTGTAGCCGTAGTTAGGCCA
CCACTTCAAGAACTCTGTAGCACCGCCTACATACCTCGCTCTGCTAATCCTGTTACCAGTGGCTGCTGCC
AGTGGCGATAAGTCGTGTCTTACCGGGTTGGACTCAAGACGATAGTTACCGGATAAGGCGCAGCGGTCGG
GCTGAACGGGGGGTTCGTGCACACAGCCCAGCTTGGAGCGAACGACCTACACCGAACTGAGATACCTACA
GCGTGAGCTATGAGAAAGCGCCACGCTTCCCGAAGGGAGAAAGGCGGACAGGTATCCGGTAAGCGGCAGG
GTCGGAACAGGAGAGCGCACGAGGGAGCTTCCAGGGGGAAACGCCTGGTATCTTTATAGTCCTGTCGGGT
TTCGCCACCTCTGACTTGAGCGTCGATTTTTGTGATGCTCGTCAGGGGGGCGGAGCCTATGGAAAAACGC
CAGCAACGCGGCCTTTTTACGGTTCCTGGCCTTTTGCTGGCCTTTTGCTCACATGTTCTTTCCTGCGTTA
TCCCCTGATTCTGTGGATAACCGTATTACCGCCATGCAT
